Addgene plasmid #170630: pRha-tns
Purpose: Expression of CRISPR-associated transposases
Depositing lab: Sheng Yang. Depositing organization: CAS Center for Excellence in Molecular Plant Sciences ("CEMPS"). Publication: Programming Cells by Multicopy Chromosomal Integration Using CRISPR-Associated Transposases. Zhang Y, Yang J, Yang S, Zhang J, Chen J, Tao R, Jiang Y, Yang J, Yang S. CRISPR J. 2021 Jun;4(3):350-359. doi: 10.1089/crispr.2021.0018. PubMed 34152213.
Backbone
  Vector backbone: pCOLADuet-1
  Vector type: Bacterial Expression
Growth in bacteria
  Bacterial resistance: Kanamycin, 50 μg/mL
  Growth temperature: 37°C
  Growth strain: DH5alpha
  Copy number: High Copy
Gene/Insert
  Gene/Insert name: VchTnsABC
  Species: Vibrio cholera
  Cloning method: Gibson Cloning
Terms and licenses: Academic/Nonprofit Terms; Industry Terms: Not Available to Industry
How to cite: pRha-tns was a gift from Sheng Yang (Addgene plasmid # 170630 ; http://n2t.net/addgene:170630 ; RRID:Addgene_170630)
