[The description below was written by a language model from this plasmid's Addgene catalogue record and pLannotate feature annotations shown in this document.]
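Description:
pRha-tns is a 7,748-nt bacterial expression plasmid built on the pCOLADuet-1 backbone for rhamnose-inducible production of the transposition proteins TnsA, TnsB and TnsC from the Vibrio cholerae CRISPR-associated transposon (insert recorded as VchTnsABC, assembled by Gibson cloning). It replicates from the ColA origin, which is compatible with other common E. coli origins, so the plasmid can coexist in one cell with additional plasmids. Selection is by kanamycin through an aph(3')-Ia cassette driven by the bla (AmpR) promoter. The catalogue lists it as high copy.

The expression unit replaces the usual T7 promoter arrangement of the Duet vector with the E. coli rhamnose regulon. The activator genes rhaS and rhaR are encoded on the reverse strand, divergent from the rhaB promoter, which gives tight induction by L-rhamnose and repression by glucose. The promoter is followed by the phage T7 gene 10 ribosome binding site, and a T7 terminator closes the cassette. The roughly 3.5-kb stretch between the RBS and the terminator carries no annotation in the feature table. This is presumably where the tnsABC coding sequences lie, but the table does not delineate the individual genes. The short TcR and SET1 fragments and the partial AmpR promoter appear to be backbone remnants or incidental matches rather than functional parts.

The stated purpose is expression of CRISPR-associated transposases, and the associated work concerns multicopy chromosomal integration in bacteria. The record lists no guide RNA, Cascade/TniQ components or transposon donor on this plasmid, so these would have to be supplied from elsewhere.
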