Features (pLannotate 1.2.2; 12 found; start..end, strand, type, name):
    187..251     -  CDS            TcR (fragment): tetracycline efflux protein; tet; confers resistance to tetracycline
    266..287     -  protein_bind   CAP binding site: CAP binding activates transcription in the presence of cAMP. E. coli catabolite activator protein
    417..1265    -  CDS            rhaR: transcriptional activator of rhaR and rhaS; E. coli rhaR; needed for rhamnose-dependent activation of the rhaB promoter
   1339..2175    -  CDS            rhaS: positive regulator of the rhaB promoter; E. coli rhaS; activated by L-rhamnose
   2321..2439    +  promoter       rhaB promoter: promoter of the E. coli rhaBAD operon, conferring tight induction with L-rhamnose and repression with D-glucose in the presence of RhaR and RhaS (Giacalone et al., 2006)
   2454..2476    +  RBS            RBS: efficient ribosome binding site from bacteriophage T7 gene 10 (Olins and Rangwala, 1989)
   5988..6005    +  CDS            SET1 (fragment): solubility-enhancement tag derived from T7 phage gene 10B
   6013..6060    +  terminator     T7 terminator: transcription terminator for bacteriophage T7 RNA polymerase
   6224..6281    +  promoter       AmpR promoter (fragment): bla
   6290..7105    -  CDS            KanR: aminoglycoside phosphotransferase; aph(3')-Ia; confers resistance to kanamycin in bacteria or G418 (Geneticin®) in eukaryotes
   7106..7197    -  promoter       AmpR promoter: bla
   7215..102     -  rep_origin     ColA ori (across the origin): Plasmids containing the ColA origin of replication can be propagated in E. coli cells that contain additional plasmids with compatible origins.
>Addgene plasmid #170630 | pRha-tns | addgene full sequence | sequence record 338901 | Addgene NGS Result
CGATCAAACCGCCTCCCCAGGCGGTTTTTTCGTTTACAGAGCAGGAGATTACGACGATCGTAAAAGGATC
TCAAGAAGATCCTTTACGGATTCCCGACACCATCACTCTAGATTTCAGTGCAATTTATCTCTTCAAATGT
AGCACCTGAAGTCAGCCCCATACGATATAAGTTGTAATTCTCATGTTAGTCATGCCCCGCGCCCACCGGA
AGGAGCTGACTGGGTTGAAGGCTCTCAAGGGCATCGGTCGAGATCCCGGTGCCTAATGAGTGAGCTAACT
TACATTAATTGCGTTGCGCGTTCTTATGGCTCTTGTATCTATCAGTGAAGCATCAAGACTAACAAACAAA
AGTAGAACAACTGTTCACCGTTACATATCAAAGGGAAAACTGTCCATACCCATGGGGCATGGCGAATTAA
TCTTTCTGCGAATTGAGATGACGCCACTGGCTGGGCGTCATCCCGGTTTCCCGGGTAAACACCACCGAAA
AATAGTTACTATCTTCAAAGCCACATTCGGTCGAAATATCACTGATTAACAGGCGGCTATGCTGGAGAAG
ATATTGCGCATGACACACTCTGACCTGTCGCAGATATTGATTGATGGTCATTCCAGTCTGCTGGCGAAAT
TGCTGACGCAAAACGCGCTCACTGCACGATGCCTCATCACAAAATTTATCCAGCGCAAAGGGACTTTTCA
GGCTAGCCGCCAGCCGGGTAATCAGCTTATCCAGCAACGTTTCGCTGGATGTTGGCGGCAACGAATCACT
GGTGTAACGATGGCGATTCAGCAACATCACCAACTGCCCGAACAGCAACTCAGCCATTTCGTTAGCAAAC
GGCACATGCTGACTACTTTCATGCTCAAGCTGACCGATAACCTGCCGCGCCTGCGCCATCCCCATGCTAC
CTAAGCGCCAGTGTGGTTGCCCTGCGCTGGCGTTAAATCCCGGAATCGCCCCCTGCCAGTCAAGATTCAG
CTTCAGACGCTCCGGGCAATAAATAATATTCTGCAAAACCAGATCGTTAACGGAAGCGTAGGAGTGTTTA
TCGTCAGCATGAATGTAAAAGAGATCGCCACGGGTAATGCGATAAGGGCGATCGTTGAGTACATGCAGGC
CATTACCGCGCCAGACAATCACCAGCTCACAAAAATCATGTGTATGTTCAGCAAAGACATCTTGCGGATA
ACGGTCAGCCACAGCGACTGCCTGCTGGTCGCTGGCAAAAAAATCATCTTTGAGAAGTTTTAACTGATGC
GCCACCGTGGCTACCTCGGCCAGAGAACGAAGTTGATTATTCGCAATATGGCGTACAAATACGTTGAGAA
GATTCGCGTTATTGCAGAAAGCCATCCCGTCCCTGGCGAATATCACGCGGTGACCAGTTAAACTCTCGGC
GAAAAAGCGTCGAAAAGTGGTTACTGTCGCTGAATCCACAGCGATAGGCGATGTCAGTAACGCTGGCCTC
GCTGTGGCGTAGCAGATGTCGGGCTTTCATCAGTCGCAGGCGGTTCAGGTATCGCTGAGGCGTCAGTCCC
GTTTGCTGCTTAAGCTGCCGATGTAGCGTACGCAGTGAAAGAGAAAATTGATCCGCCACGGCATCCCAAT
TCACCTCATCGGCAAAATGGTCCTCCAGCCAGGCCAGAAGCAAGTTGAGACGTGATGCGCTGTTTTCCAG
GTTCTCCTGCAAACTGCTTTTACGCAGCAAGAGCAGTAATTGCATAAACAAGATCTCGCGACTGGCGGTC
GAGGGTAAATCATTTTCCCCTTCCTGCTGTTCCATCTGTGCAACCAGCTGTCGCACCTGCTGCAATACGC
TGTGGTTAACGCGCCAGTGAGACGGATACTGCCCATCCAGCTCTTGTGGCAGCAACTGATTCAGCCCGGC
GAGAAACTGAAATCGATCCGGCGAGCGATACAGCACATTGGTCAGACACAGATTATCGGTATGTTCATAC
AGATGCCGATCATGATCGCGTACGAAACAGACCGTGCCACCGGTGATGGTATAGGGCTGCCCATTAAACA
CATGAATACCCGTGCCATGTTCGACAATCACAATTTCATGAAAATCATGATGATGTTCAGGAAAATCCGC
CTGCGGGAGCCGGGGTTCTATCGCCACGGACGCGTTACCAGACGGAAAAAAATCCACACTATGTAATACG
GTCATACTGGCCTCCTGATGTCGTCAACACGGCGAAATAGTAATCACGAGGTCAGGTTCTTACCTTAAAT
TTTCGACGGAAAACCACGTAAAAAACGTCGATTTTTCAAGATACAGCGTGAATTTTCAGGAAATGCGGTG
AGCATCACATCACCACAATTCAGCAAATTGTGAACATCATCACGTTCATCTTTCCCTGGTTGCCAATGGC
CCATTTTCCTGTCAGTAACGAGAAGGTCGCGAATTCAGGCGCTTTTTAGACTGGTCGTACCTGTAGAAAT
AATTTTGTTTAACTTTAATAAGGAGATATACCATGGCGACAAGTTTACCTACGCCCTCAGCAATTACGAC
TTCGGCGTTAGAGTATGCATTCCATACTCCCGCTCGCAATCTAACGAAATCTCGCGGAAAAAACATTCAT
CGTTATGTCAGTGTAAAGATGAGTAAGAGGATTACGGTAGAATCTACTCTAGAGTGTGATGCCTGCTATC
ACTTTGATTTTGAGCCAAGTATTGTTCGCTTTTGCGCTCAACCGATTCGATTTTTATATTATCTCAATGG
TCAGTCTCACTCCTATGTTCCTGACTTTCTAGTTCAATTTGATACCAACGAGTTTGTTCTATATGAAGTA
AAGTCAGCTTATGCTAAGAACAAACCTGATTTTGATGTTGAATGGGAGGCGAAAGTAAAAGCAGCAACTG
AACTAGGGCTAGAATTGGAGCTTGTTGAAGAGAGTGATATTAGGGATACGGTTGTATTAAATAATCTTAA
GCGCATGCATCGTTATGCTTCGAAAGATGAGCTGAATAACGTACATAACTCTCTCTTAAAAATAATAAAG
TACAATGGCGCCCAATCTGCAAGATGCTTGGGAGAACAGTTGGGTTTAAAAGGCCGAACTGTTTTACCAA
TTTTGTGCGATTTGCTGTCAAGGTGTTTACTCGATACACGTTTGGATAAGCCTCTATCTCTTGAATCTCG
ATTTGAGTTGGCCAGTTATGGCTAAGAAAGGGTTCTCAAGTTTCCATAGAAAAGCAGTCTCTTCCCAAGA
TACGCTTGAATCGATAGAGCTTGTCTCTAGCGCTAATTGTCTAGAAAGTGTTACGTATCAAGATATATCA
GCATTTCCCGAAACAATTGCGGTAGAGATTAATTTCCGATTAAGCATTCTTCGCTTTTTAGCGCGAAAGT
GCGAAACCATTGTGGCCAAATCAATTGAACCACATCGTGTAGAGCTACAGCAAAACTATAGTAGAAAAAT
ACCCAGTGCAATAACGATATATCGATGGTGGCTTGCTTTTCGAAAATCAGACTACAACCCCATTAGCTTA
GCACCTAATATCAAGGATAGAGGTAATAGAGAGACAAAAGTGTCAACAGTTGTTGATTCTATTATGGAAC
AGGCAGTTGAAAGAGTTATATCTGGACGAAAAGTCAATGTTAGCTCTGCATATAAACGTGTTCGACGAAA
AGTTCGTCAATACAATCTAACTCATGGAACGAAATACACGTATCCTAAGTACGAATCTGTAAGAAAGCGA
GTAAAAAAGAAAACCCCATTTGAGTTATTAGCCGCAGGGAAAGGGGAGAGAGTAGCTAAGAGAGAGTTTC
GCCGAATGGGAAAAAAGATCCTCACGTCTAGCGTGCTAGAGAGGGTTGAAATAGATCACACTGTCGTTGA
CCTTTTTGCAGTACACGAAGAGTATCGAATCCCATTGGGCCGACCTTGGCTTACTCAATTGGTTGATTGT
TACAGTAAAGCTGTAATCGGTTTTTATTTAGGTTTCGAGCCTCCTAGCTATGTGTCGGTTTCCCTTGCAC
TTAAGAATGCAATACAACGCAAAGATGACTTAATCTCCTCGTATGAATCGATCGAGAATGAATGGCTATG
TTATGGCATCCCAGACCTACTCGTAACTGATAATGGTAAAGAGTTTTTGTCGAAAGCATTTGATCAAGCA
TGTGAATCACTATTGATCAATGTGCATCAAAATAAAGTTGAGACGCCCGACAACAAACCTCATGTTGAAC
GTAACTACGGGACTATTAATACTTCTCTGTTAGACGATTTACCTGGGAAATCCTTCAGCCAGTACCTTCA
AAGAGAAGGGTACGACTCTGTGGGAGAAGCTACCCTTACACTCAATGAGATTAGAGAAATTTACTTAATT
TGGTTGGTGGATATTTATCATAAAAAACCCAATCAGAGAGGCACTAATTGTCCTAATGTTGCGTGGAAAA
AGGGTTGTCAAGAATGGGAACCAGAGGAGTTCTCTGGTTCTAAAGACGAATTAGACTTTAAATTTGCTAT
TGTTGATTACAAACAACTTACTAAAGTAGGGATAACTGTCTACAAAGAACTGAGTTATAGCAATGACCGT
TTAGCTGAATATAGAGGGAAGAAAGGAAACCATAAAGTTCAGTTCAAGTATAACCCTGAGTGTATGGCAG
TTATTTGGGTGTTGGATGAGGATATGAATGAGTACTTTACAGTTAATGCGATTGACTACGAATATGCAAG
TAGAGTATCACTTTGGCAACATAAATATAACATGAAATATCAAGCAGAACTAAATTCAGCAGAATATGAT
GAGGACAAGGAAATTGATGCAGAAATAAAAATTGAAGAAATCGCAGATCGTTCAATTGTTAAGACTAACA
AAATCAGAGCTCGGAGGCGTGGCGCTAGGCATCAAGAGAATAGCGCAAGGGCTAAGTCAATCAGTAATGC
GAACCCGGCCTCGATACAAAAACATGAAGATGAAATCGTTAGTGCAGATAATGACGATTGGGATATTGAT
TATGTCTGAGAAATCGTCAAATGAGTGAAACGCGTGAGGCTCGTATATCAAGAGCTAAAAGGGCATTTGT
ATCCACACCGAGCGTTAGGAAAATCTTGAGTTACATGGATAGATGTAGAGATCTATCAGACCTAGAGTCT
GAGCCTACATGCATGATGGTCTATGGTGCTTCGGGTGTAGGTAAAACGACCGTCATCAAGAAATACTTAA
ATCAAAACAGAAGAGAGTCCGAAGCCGGGGGCGATATAATACCGGTTTTGCATATTGAGTTGCCAGACAA
TGCGAAGCCAGTAGATGCAGCAAGGGAATTGCTGGTTGAAATGGGTGACCCGCTAGCACTTTATGAAACT
GACTTAGCTAGATTGACGAAAAGACTGACTGAATTAATCCCTGCGGTCGGCGTGAAGCTGATTATTATCG
ATGAGTTCCAACATTTGGTGGAAGAAAGGTCAAATCGGGTTCTTACCCAAGTAGGTAATTGGCTAAAAAT
GATACTTAACAAAACGAAATGTCCAATTGTTATATTTGGTATGCCATACTCAAAAGTTGTACTGCAAGCA
AACTCGCAACTTCACGGGCGATTTTCCATTCAGGTTGAACTGCGCCCCTTTAGCTACCAGGGAGGTAGAG
GTGTATTTAAAACTTTTTTGGAATACCTTGATAAAGCCCTACCTTTTGAAAAACAGGCTGGCTTAGCCAA
CGAAAGTTTGCAGAAAAAATTGTATGCATTCTCTCAGGGAAACATGCGTTCGTTGAGAAACCTTATTTAT
CAAGCATCTATCGAAGCAATTGATAATCAGCATGAGACGATAACCGAAGAAGATTTCGTTTTTGCATCGA
AGTTGACATCGGGCGATAAACCCAACTCATGGAAAAATCCTTTTGAGGAGGGTGTTGAGGTAACAGAAGA
TATGTTACGACCGCCACCAAAAGATATTGGTTGGGAGGACTATTTGAGACATTCAACCCCGAGAGTGAGT
AAACCAGGTAGAAATAAAAACTTTTTCGAATAACCTAGGCTGCTGCCACCGCTGAGCAATAACTAGCATA
ACCCCTTGGGGCCTCTAAACGGGTCTTGAGGGGTTTTTTGCTGAAACCTCAGGCATTTGAGAAGCACACG
GTCACACTGCTTCCGGTAGTCAATAAACCGGTAAACCAGCAATAGACATAAGCGGCTATTTAACGACCCT
GCCCTGAACCGACGACAAGCTGACGACCGGGTCTCCGCAAGTGGCACTTTTCGGGGAAATGTGCGCGGAA
CCCCTATTTGTTTATTTTTCTAAATACATTCAAATATGTATCCGCTCATGAATTAATTCTTAGAAAAACT
CATCGAGCATCAAATGAAACTGCAATTTATTCATATCAGGATTATCAATACCATATTTTTGAAAAAGCCG
TTTCTGTAATGAAGGAGAAAACTCACCGAGGCAGTTCCATAGGATGGCAAGATCCTGGTATCGGTCTGCG
ATTCCGACTCGTCCAACATCAATACAACCTATTAATTTCCCCTCGTCAAAAATAAGGTTATCAAGTGAGA
AATCACCATGAGTGACGACTGAATCCGGTGAGAATGGCAAAAGTTTATGCATTTCTTTCCAGACTTGTTC
AACAGGCCAGCCATTACGCTCGTCATCAAAATCACTCGCATCAACCAAACCGTTATTCATTCGTGATTGC
GCCTGAGCGAGACGAAATACGCGGTCGCTGTTAAAAGGACAATTACAAACAGGAATCGAATGCAACCGGC
GCAGGAACACTGCCAGCGCATCAACAATATTTTCACCTGAATCAGGATATTCTTCTAATACCTGGAATGC
TGTTTTCCCGGGGATCGCAGTGGTGAGTAACCATGCATCATCAGGAGTACGGATAAAATGCTTGATGGTC
GGAAGAGGCATAAATTCCGTCAGCCAGTTTAGTCTGACCATCTCATCTGTAACATCATTGGCAACGCTAC
CTTTGCCATGTTTCAGAAACAACTCTGGCGCATCGGGCTTCCCATACAATCGATAGATTGTCGCACCTGA
TTGCCCGACATTATCGCGAGCCCATTTATACCCATATAAATCAGCATCCATGTTGGAATTTAATCGCGGC
CTAGAGCAAGACGTTTCCCGTTGAATATGGCTCATACTCTTCCTTTTTCAATATTATTGAAGCATTTATC
AGGGTTATTGTCTCATGAGCGGATACATATTTGAATGTATTTAGAAAAATAAACAAATAGGCATGCTAGC
GCAGAAACGTCCTAGAAGATGCCAGGAGGATACTTAGCAGAGAGACAATAAGGCCGGAGCGAAGCCGTTT
TTCCATAGGCTCCGCCCCCCTGACGAACATCACGAAATCTGACGCTCAAATCAGTGGTGGCGAAACCCGA
CAGGACTATAAAGATACCAGGCGTTTCCCCCTGATGGCTCCCTCTTGCGCTCTCCTGTTCCCGTCCTGCG
GCGTCCGTGTTGTGGTGGAGGCTTTACCCAAATCACCACGTCCCGTTCCGTGTAGACAGTTCGCTCCAAG
CTGGGCTGTGTGCAAGAACCCCCCGTTCAGCCCGACTGCTGCGCCTTATCCGGTAACTATCATCTTGAGT
CCAACCCGGAAAGACACGACAAAACGCCACTGGCAGCAGCCATTGGTAACTGAGAATTAGTGGATTTAGA
TATCGAGAGTCTTGAAGTGGTGGCCTAACAGAGGCTACACTGAAAGGACAGTATTTGGTATCTGCGCTCC
ACTAAAGCCAGTTACCAGGTTAAGCAGTTCCCCAACTGACTTAACCTT
